Addgene plasmid #175551: pX335-NQL003-WAPL-sgRNA2
Purpose: For transient expression of spCas9-nickase and one sgRNA targeting the mouse WAPL locus. Use together with pX335-NQL002-WAPL-sgRNA1 targeting construct.
Depositing lab: Elzo de Wit. Publication: WAPL maintains a cohesin loading cycle to preserve cell-type-specific distal gene regulation. Liu NQ, Maresca M, van den Brand T, Braccioli L, Schijns MMGA, Teunissen H, Bruneau BG, Nora EP, de Wit E. Nat Genet. 2021 Jan;53(1):100-109. doi: 10.1038/s41588-020-00744-4. Epub 2020 Dec 14. PubMed 33318687.
Backbone
  Vector backbone: pX335
  Backbone manufacturer: Addgene 42335
  Vector type: Mammalian Expression, Mouse Targeting
Growth in bacteria
  Bacterial resistance: Ampicillin, 100 μg/mL
  Growth temperature: 37°C
  Growth strain: DH5alpha
  Growth instructions: Use together with pX335-NQL002-WAPL-sgRNA1
  Copy number: High Copy
Gene/Insert
  Gene/Insert name: spCas9-nickase and sgRNA against mouse WAPL STOP Codon
  gRNA/shRNA sequence: TTACCTTTGCTTCAGGTGCT
  Species: M. musculus (mouse)
Terms and licenses: Academic/Nonprofit Terms; Industry Terms: Not Available to Industry
How to cite: pX335-NQL003-WAPL-sgRNA2 was a gift from Elzo de Wit (Addgene plasmid # 175551 ; http://n2t.net/addgene:175551 ; RRID:Addgene_175551)
