[The description below was written by a language model from this plasmid's Addgene catalogue record and pLannotate feature annotations shown in this document.]
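Description:
pX335-NQL003-WAPL-sgRNA2 is a mammalian expression plasmid built on the pX335 backbone for transient co-expression of the Streptococcus pyogenes Cas9 nickase and a single guide RNA directed at the mouse WAPL locus, specifically the region of the stop codon. It is propagated in E. coli as a high-copy plasmid through a ColE1/pUC-type origin and selected with ampicillin via the β-lactamase gene. An f1 phage origin is also present, along with short annotated remnants of pBR322 bom and rop sequences and a single AAV2 inverted terminal repeat carried over from the backbone. With only one ITR annotated, the record gives no indication that the plasmid is meant for AAV packaging.

The payload consists of two expression units. A human U6 RNA polymerase III promoter drives the guide RNA, with the targeting spacer placed between the promoter and the S. pyogenes gRNA scaffold. Downstream, a hybrid promoter composed of the CMV enhancer, chicken β-actin promoter and a hybrid CBA/MVM intron drives the Cas9 open reading frame, which the annotation tool splits into overlapping N- and C-terminal portions but which reads as one continuous coding sequence, terminated by the bovine growth hormone polyadenylation signal. A short fragment annotated as an HA-type epitope tag lies just upstream of Cas9. The nickase mutation itself is not annotated in the feature table and is known only from the catalogue description.

Because a nickase cuts only one DNA strand, this plasmid is intended to be used with its partner, pX335-NQL002-WAPL-sgRNA1, so that paired offset nicks generate a double-strand break with reduced off-target activity. Targeting the stop codon is consistent with C-terminal knock-in at endogenous WAPL, although the record does not describe a donor template.
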