Features (pLannotate 1.2.2; 18 found; start..end, strand, type, name):
      1..241     +  promoter       U6 promoter: RNA polymerase III promoter for human U6 snRNA
    271..346     +  misc_RNA       gRNA scaffold: guide RNA scaffold for the Streptococcus pyogenes CRISPR/Cas9 system
    353..396     +  misc_RNA       gRNA scaffold (fragment): guide RNA scaffold for the Streptococcus pyogenes CRISPR/Cas9 system
    443..728     +  enhancer       CMV enhancer: human cytomegalovirus immediate early enhancer; contains an 18-bp deletion relative to the standard CMV enhancer
    730..974     +  promoter       chicken β-actin promoter: contains a 21-bp deletion relative to the standard chicken β-actin promoter
    975..1202    +  intron         hybrid intron: hybrid between chicken β-actin (CBA) and minute virus of mice (MMV) introns (Gray et al., 2011)
   1223..1250    +  CDS            3xHA (fragment): three tandem HA epitope tags
   1283..2998    +  CDS            Cas9(N): N-terminal portion of Streptococcus pyogenes Cas9 (Zetsche et al., 2015)
   2885..5383    +  CDS            Cas9(C): C-terminal portion of Streptococcus pyogenes Cas9 (Zetsche et al., 2015)
   5450..5561    +  polyA_signal   bGH poly(A) signal: bovine growth hormone polyadenylation signal
   5666..5806    +  repeat_region  AAV2 ITR: inverted terminal repeat of adeno-associated virus serotype 2 inverted
   5811..5862    -  misc_feature   bom (fragment): basis of mobility region from pBR322
   5881..6336    +  rep_origin     f1 ori (sequence partly withheld): f1 bacteriophage origin of replication; arrow indicates direction of (+) strand synthesis
   6337..6386    -  misc_feature   bom (fragment): basis of mobility region from pBR322
   6488..6523    -  CDS            rop (fragment): Rop protein, which maintains plasmids at low copy number; rop
   6618..6722    +  promoter       AmpR promoter: bla
   6723..7583    +  CDS            AmpR: β-lactamase; bla; confers resistance to ampicillin, carbenicillin, and related antibiotics
   7754..8342    +  rep_origin     ori: high-copy-number ColE1/pMB1/pBR322/pUC origin of replication
>Addgene plasmid #175551 | pX335-NQL003-WAPL-sgRNA2 | addgene full sequence | sequence record 345081 | Addgene NGS Result
GAGGGCCTATTTCCCATGATTCCTTCATATTTGCATATACGATACAAGGCTGTTAGAGAGATAATTGGAA
TTAATTTGACTGTAAACACAAAGATATTAGTACAAAATACGTGACGTAGAAAGTAATAATTTCTTGGGTA
GTTTGCAGTTTTAAAATTATGTTTTAAAATGGACTATCATATGCTTACCGTAACTTGAAAGTATTTCGAT
TTCTTGGCTTTATATATCTTGTGGAAAGGACGAAACACCGTTACCTTTGCTTCAGGTGCTGTTTTAGAGC
TAGAAATAGCAAGTTAAAATAAGGCTAGTCCGTTATCAACTTGAAAAAGTGGCACCGAGTCGGTGCTTTT
TTGTTTTAGAGCTAGAAATAGCAAGTTAAAATAAGGCTAGTCCGTTTTTAGCGCGTGCGCCAATTCTGCA
GACAAATGGCTCTAGAGGTACCCGTTACATAACTTACGGTAAATGGCCCGCCTGGCTGACCGCCCAACGA
CCCCCGCCCATTGACGTCAATAGTAACGCCAATAGGGACTTTCCATTGACGTCAATGGGTGGAGTATTTA
CGGTAAACTGCCCACTTGGCAGTACATCAAGTGTATCATATGCCAAGTACGCCCCCTATTGACGTCAATG
ACGGTAAATGGCCCGCCTGGCATTGTGCCCAGTACATGACCTTATGGGACTTTCCTACTTGGCAGTACAT
CTACGTATTAGTCATCGCTATTACCATGGTCGAGGTGAGCCCCACGTTCTGCTTCACTCTCCCCATCTCC
CCCCCCTCCCCACCCCCAATTTTGTATTTATTTATTTTTTAATTATTTTGTGCAGCGATGGGGGCGGGGG
GGGGGGGGGGGCGGGGCGGGGCGAGGCGGAGAGGTGCGGCGGCAGCCAATCAGAGCGGCGCGCTCCGAAA
GTTTCCTTTTATGGCGAGGCGGCGGCGGCGGCGGCCCTATAAAAAGCGAAGCGCGCGGCGGGCGGGAGTC
GCTGCGCGCTGCCTTCGCCCCGTGCCCCGCTCCGCCGCCGCCTCGCGCCGCCCGCCCCGGCTCTGACTGA
CCGCGTTACTCCCACAGGTGAGCGGGCGGGACGGCCCTTCTCCTCCGGGCTGTAATTAGCTGAGCAAGAG
GTAAGGGTTTAAGGGATGGTTGGTTGGTGGGGTATTAATGTTTAATTACCTGGAGCACCTGCCTGAAATC
ACTTTTTTTCAGGTTGGACCGGTGCCACCATGTACCCATACGATGTTCCAGATTACGCTTCGCCGAAGAA
AAAGCGCAAGGTCGAAGCGTCCGACAAGAAGTACAGCATCGGCCTGGCCATCGGCACCAACTCTGTGGGC
TGGGCCGTGATCACCGACGAGTACAAGGTGCCCAGCAAGAAATTCAAGGTGCTGGGCAACACCGACCGGC
ACAGCATCAAGAAGAACCTGATCGGAGCCCTGCTGTTCGACAGCGGCGAAACAGCCGAGGCCACCCGGCT
GAAGAGAACCGCCAGAAGAAGATACACCAGACGGAAGAACCGGATCTGCTATCTGCAAGAGATCTTCAGC
AACGAGATGGCCAAGGTGGACGACAGCTTCTTCCACAGACTGGAAGAGTCCTTCCTGGTGGAAGAGGATA
AGAAGCACGAGCGGCACCCCATCTTCGGCAACATCGTGGACGAGGTGGCCTACCACGAGAAGTACCCCAC
CATCTACCACCTGAGAAAGAAACTGGTGGACAGCACCGACAAGGCCGACCTGCGGCTGATCTATCTGGCC
CTGGCCCACATGATCAAGTTCCGGGGCCACTTCCTGATCGAGGGCGACCTGAACCCCGACAACAGCGACG
TGGACAAGCTGTTCATCCAGCTGGTGCAGACCTACAACCAGCTGTTCGAGGAAAACCCCATCAACGCCAG
CGGCGTGGACGCCAAGGCCATCCTGTCTGCCAGACTGAGCAAGAGCAGACGGCTGGAAAATCTGATCGCC
CAGCTGCCCGGCGAGAAGAAGAATGGCCTGTTCGGCAACCTGATTGCCCTGAGCCTGGGCCTGACCCCCA
ACTTCAAGAGCAACTTCGACCTGGCCGAGGATGCCAAACTGCAGCTGAGCAAGGACACCTACGACGACGA
CCTGGACAACCTGCTGGCCCAGATCGGCGACCAGTACGCCGACCTGTTTCTGGCCGCCAAGAACCTGTCC
GACGCCATCCTGCTGAGCGACATCCTGAGAGTGAACACCGAGATCACCAAGGCCCCCCTGAGCGCCTCTA
TGATCAAGAGATACGACGAGCACCACCAGGACCTGACCCTGCTGAAAGCTCTCGTGCGGCAGCAGCTGCC
TGAGAAGTACAAAGAGATTTTCTTCGACCAGAGCAAGAACGGCTACGCCGGCTACATTGACGGCGGAGCC
AGCCAGGAAGAGTTCTACAAGTTCATCAAGCCCATCCTGGAAAAGATGGACGGCACCGAGGAACTGCTCG
TGAAGCTGAACAGAGAGGACCTGCTGCGGAAGCAGCGGACCTTCGACAACGGCAGCATCCCCCACCAGAT
CCACCTGGGAGAGCTGCACGCCATTCTGCGGCGGCAGGAAGATTTTTACCCATTCCTGAAGGACAACCGG
GAAAAGATCGAGAAGATCCTGACCTTCCGCATCCCCTACTACGTGGGCCCTCTGGCCAGGGGAAACAGCA
GATTCGCCTGGATGACCAGAAAGAGCGAGGAAACCATCACCCCCTGGAACTTCGAGGAAGTGGTGGACAA
GGGCGCTTCCGCCCAGAGCTTCATCGAGCGGATGACCAACTTCGATAAGAACCTGCCCAACGAGAAGGTG
CTGCCCAAGCACAGCCTGCTGTACGAGTACTTCACCGTGTATAACGAGCTGACCAAAGTGAAATACGTGA
CCGAGGGAATGAGAAAGCCCGCCTTCCTGAGCGGCGAGCAGAAAAAGGCCATCGTGGACCTGCTGTTCAA
GACCAACCGGAAAGTGACCGTGAAGCAGCTGAAAGAGGACTACTTCAAGAAAATCGAGTGCTTCGACTCC
GTGGAAATCTCCGGCGTGGAAGATCGGTTCAACGCCTCCCTGGGCACATACCACGATCTGCTGAAAATTA
TCAAGGACAAGGACTTCCTGGACAATGAGGAAAACGAGGACATTCTGGAAGATATCGTGCTGACCCTGAC
ACTGTTTGAGGACAGAGAGATGATCGAGGAACGGCTGAAAACCTATGCCCACCTGTTCGACGACAAAGTG
ATGAAGCAGCTGAAGCGGCGGAGATACACCGGCTGGGGCAGGCTGAGCCGGAAGCTGATCAACGGCATCC
GGGACAAGCAGTCCGGCAAGACAATCCTGGATTTCCTGAAGTCCGACGGCTTCGCCAACAGAAACTTCAT
GCAGCTGATCCACGACGACAGCCTGACCTTTAAAGAGGACATCCAGAAAGCCCAGGTGTCCGGCCAGGGC
GATAGCCTGCACGAGCACATTGCCAATCTGGCCGGCAGCCCCGCCATTAAGAAGGGCATCCTGCAGACAG
TGAAGGTGGTGGACGAGCTCGTGAAAGTGATGGGCCGGCACAAGCCCGAGAACATCGTGATCGAAATGGC
CAGAGAGAACCAGACCACCCAGAAGGGACAGAAGAACAGCCGCGAGAGAATGAAGCGGATCGAAGAGGGC
ATCAAAGAGCTGGGCAGCCAGATCCTGAAAGAACACCCCGTGGAAAACACCCAGCTGCAGAACGAGAAGC
TGTACCTGTACTACCTGCAGAATGGGCGGGATATGTACGTGGACCAGGAACTGGACATCAACCGGCTGTC
CGACTACGATGTGGACCATATCGTGCCTCAGAGCTTTCTGAAGGACGACTCCATCGACAACAAGGTGCTG
ACCAGAAGCGACAAGAACCGGGGCAAGAGCGACAACGTGCCCTCCGAAGAGGTCGTGAAGAAGATGAAGA
ACTACTGGCGGCAGCTGCTGAACGCCAAGCTGATTACCCAGAGAAAGTTCGACAATCTGACCAAGGCCGA
GAGAGGCGGCCTGAGCGAACTGGATAAGGCCGGCTTCATCAAGAGACAGCTGGTGGAAACCCGGCAGATC
ACAAAGCACGTGGCACAGATCCTGGACTCCCGGATGAACACTAAGTACGACGAGAATGACAAGCTGATCC
GGGAAGTGAAAGTGATCACCCTGAAGTCCAAGCTGGTGTCCGATTTCCGGAAGGATTTCCAGTTTTACAA
AGTGCGCGAGATCAACAACTACCACCACGCCCACGACGCCTACCTGAACGCCGTCGTGGGAACCGCCCTG
ATCAAAAAGTACCCTAAGCTGGAAAGCGAGTTCGTGTACGGCGACTACAAGGTGTACGACGTGCGGAAGA
TGATCGCCAAGAGCGAGCAGGAAATCGGCAAGGCTACCGCCAAGTACTTCTTCTACAGCAACATCATGAA
CTTTTTCAAGACCGAGATTACCCTGGCCAACGGCGAGATCCGGAAGCGGCCTCTGATCGAGACAAACGGC
GAAACCGGGGAGATCGTGTGGGATAAGGGCCGGGATTTTGCCACCGTGCGGAAAGTGCTGAGCATGCCCC
AAGTGAATATCGTGAAAAAGACCGAGGTGCAGACAGGCGGCTTCAGCAAAGAGTCTATCCTGCCCAAGAG
GAACAGCGATAAGCTGATCGCCAGAAAGAAGGACTGGGACCCTAAGAAGTACGGCGGCTTCGACAGCCCC
ACCGTGGCCTATTCTGTGCTGGTGGTGGCCAAAGTGGAAAAGGGCAAGTCCAAGAAACTGAAGAGTGTGA
AAGAGCTGCTGGGGATCACCATCATGGAAAGAAGCAGCTTCGAGAAGAATCCCATCGACTTTCTGGAAGC
CAAGGGCTACAAAGAAGTGAAAAAGGACCTGATCATCAAGCTGCCTAAGTACTCCCTGTTCGAGCTGGAA
AACGGCCGGAAGAGAATGCTGGCCTCTGCCGGCGAACTGCAGAAGGGAAACGAACTGGCCCTGCCCTCCA
AATATGTGAACTTCCTGTACCTGGCCAGCCACTATGAGAAGCTGAAGGGCTCCCCCGAGGATAATGAGCA
GAAACAGCTGTTTGTGGAACAGCACAAGCACTACCTGGACGAGATCATCGAGCAGATCAGCGAGTTCTCC
AAGAGAGTGATCCTGGCCGACGCTAATCTGGACAAAGTGCTGTCCGCCTACAACAAGCACCGGGATAAGC
CCATCAGAGAGCAGGCCGAGAATATCATCCACCTGTTTACCCTGACCAATCTGGGAGCCCCTGCCGCCTT
CAAGTACTTTGACACCACCATCGACCGGAAGAGGTACACCAGCACCAAAGAGGTGCTGGACGCCACCCTG
ATCCACCAGAGCATCACCGGCCTGTACGAGACACGGATCGACCTGTCTCAGCTGGGAGGCGACAGCCCCA
AGAAGAAGAGAAAGGTGGAGGCCAGCTAAGAATTCCTAGAGCTCGCTGATCAGCCTCGACTGTGCCTTCT
AGTTGCCAGCCATCTGTTGTTTGCCCCTCCCCCGTGCCTTCCTTGACCCTGGAAGGTGCCACTCCCACTG
TCCTTTCCTAATAAAATGAGGAAATTGCATCGCATTGTCTGAGTAGGTGTCATTCTATTCTGGGGGGTGG
GGTGGGGCAGGACAGCAAGGGGGAGGATTGGGAAGAGAATAGCAGGCATGCTGGGGAGCGGCCGCAGGAA
CCCCTAGTGATGGAGTTGGCCACTCCCTCTCTGCGCGCTCGCTCGCTCACTGAGGCCGGGCGACCAAAGG
TCGCCCGACGCCCGGGCTTTGCCCGGGCGGCCTCAGTGAGCGAGCGAGCGCGCAGCTGCCTGCAGGGGCG
CCTGATGCGGTATTTTCTCCTTACGCATCTGTGCGGTATTTCACACCGCATA
[95 nt withheld, positions 5863-5957]
T
[46 nt withheld, positions 5959-6004]
C
[141 nt withheld, positions 6006-6146]
CCTTTGACGTTGGAGTCCACGTTCTTT
[37 nt withheld, positions 6174-6210]
ACTCTATCTCGGGCTATTCTTTTGATTTATAAGGGATTTTGCCGATTTCGGTCTATTGGTTAAAAAATGA
GCTGATTTAACAAAAATTTAACGCGAATTTTAACAAAATATTAACGTTTACAATTTTATGGTGCACTCTC
AGTACAATCTGCTCTGATGCCGCATAGTTAAGCCAGCCCCGACACCCGCCAACACCCGCTGACGCGCCCT
GACGGGCTTGTCTGCTCCCGGCATCCGCTTACAGACAAGCTGTGACCGTCTCCGGGAGCTGCATGTGTCA
GAGGTTTTCACCGTCATCACCGAAACGCGCGAGACGAAAGGGCCTCGTGATACGCCTATTTTTATAGGTT
AATGTCATGATAATAATGGTTTCTTAGACGTCAGGTGGCACTTTTCGGGGAAATGTGCGCGGAACCCCTA
TTTGTTTATTTTTCTAAATACATTCAAATATGTATCCGCTCATGAGACAATAACCCTGATAAATGCTTCA
ATAATATTGAAAAAGGAAGAGTATGAGTATTCAACATTTCCGTGTCGCCCTTATTCCCTTTTTTGCGGCA
TTTTGCCTTCCTGTTTTTGCTCACCCAGAAACGCTGGTGAAAGTAAAAGATGCTGAAGATCAGTTGGGTG
CACGAGTGGGTTACATCGAACTGGATCTCAACAGCGGTAAGATCCTTGAGAGTTTTCGCCCCGAAGAACG
TTTTCCAATGATGAGCACTTTTAAAGTTCTGCTATGTGGCGCGGTATTATCCCGTATTGACGCCGGGCAA
GAGCAACTCGGTCGCCGCATACACTATTCTCAGAATGACTTGGTTGAGTACTCACCAGTCACAGAAAAGC
ATCTTACGGATGGCATGACAGTAAGAGAATTATGCAGTGCTGCCATAACCATGAGTGATAACACTGCGGC
CAACTTACTTCTGACAACGATCGGAGGACCGAAGGAGCTAACCGCTTTTTTGCACAACATGGGGGATCAT
GTAACTCGCCTTGATCGTTGGGAACCGGAGCTGAATGAAGCCATACCAAACGACGAGCGTGACACCACGA
TGCCTGTAGCAATGGCAACAACGTTGCGCAAACTATTAACTGGCGAACTACTTACTCTAGCTTCCCGGCA
ACAATTAATAGACTGGATGGAGGCGGATAAAGTTGCAGGACCACTTCTGCGCTCGGCCCTTCCGGCTGGC
TGGTTTATTGCTGATAAATCTGGAGCCGGTGAGCGTGGAAGCCGCGGTATCATTGCAGCACTGGGGCCAG
ATGGTAAGCCCTCCCGTATCGTAGTTATCTACACGACGGGGAGTCAGGCAACTATGGATGAACGAAATAG
ACAGATCGCTGAGATAGGTGCCTCACTGATTAAGCATTGGTAACTGTCAGACCAAGTTTACTCATATATA
CTTTAGATTGATTTAAAACTTCATTTTTAATTTAAAAGGATCTAGGTGAAGATCCTTTTTGATAATCTCA
TGACCAAAATCCCTTAACGTGAGTTTTCGTTCCACTGAGCGTCAGACCCCGTAGAAAAGATCAAAGGATC
TTCTTGAGATCCTTTTTTTCTGCGCGTAATCTGCTGCTTGCAAACAAAAAAACCACCGCTACCAGCGGTG
GTTTGTTTGCCGGATCAAGAGCTACCAACTCTTTTTCCGAAGGTAACTGGCTTCAGCAGAGCGCAGATAC
CAAATACTGTTCTTCTAGTGTAGCCGTAGTTAGGCCACCACTTCAAGAACTCTGTAGCACCGCCTACATA
CCTCGCTCTGCTAATCCTGTTACCAGTGGCTGCTGCCAGTGGCGATAAGTCGTGTCTTACCGGGTTGGAC
TCAAGACGATAGTTACCGGATAAGGCGCAGCGGTCGGGCTGAACGGGGGGTTCGTGCACACAGCCCAGCT
TGGAGCGAACGACCTACACCGAACTGAGATACCTACAGCGTGAGCTATGAGAAAGCGCCACGCTTCCCGA
AGGGAGAAAGGCGGACAGGTATCCGGTAAGCGGCAGGGTCGGAACAGGAGAGCGCACGAGGGAGCTTCCA
GGGGGAAACGCCTGGTATCTTTATAGTCCTGTCGGGTTTCGCCACCTCTGACTTGAGCGTCGATTTTTGT
GATGCTCGTCAGGGGGGCGGAGCCTATGGAAAAACGCCAGCAACGCGGCCTTTTTACGGTTCCTGGCCTT
TTGCTGGCCTTTTGCTCACATGT
